>Addgene plasmid #246843 | ARL13B-(ΔGTPase)- GFP | addgene full sequence | sequence record 494624 | Addgene NGS Result
GGAAGGGCTAATTCACTCCCAAAGAAGACAAGATATCCTTGATCTGTGGATCTACCACACACAAGGCTAC
TTCCCTGATTAGCAGAACTACACACCAGGGCCAGGGGTCAGATATCCACTGACCTTTGGATGGTGCTACA
AGCTAGTACCAGTTGAGCCAGATAAGGTAGAAGAGGCCAATAAAGGAGAGAACACCAGCTTGTTACACCC
TGTGAGCCTGCATGGGATGGATGACCCGGAGAGAGAAGTGTTAGAGTGGAGGTTTGACAGCCGCCTAGCA
TTTCATCACGTGGCCCGAGAGCTGCATCCGGAGTACTTCAAGAACTGCTGATATCGAGCTTGCTACAAGG
GACTTTCCGCTGGGGACTTTCCAGGGAGGCGTGGCCTGGGCGGGACTGGGGAGTGGCGAGCCCTCAGATC
CTGCATATAAGCAGCTGCTTTTTGCCTGTACTGGGTCTCTCTGGTTAGACCAGATCTGAGCCTGGGAGCT
CTCTGGCTAACTAGGGAACCCACTGCTTAAGCCTCAATAAAGCTTGCCTTGAGTGCTTCAAGTAGTGTGT
GCCCGTCTGTTGTGTGACTCTGGTAACTAGAGATCCCTCAGACCCTTTTAGTCAGTGTGGAAAATCTCTA
GCAGTGGCGCCCGAACAGGGACTTGAAAGCGAAAGGGAAACCAGAGGAGCTCTCTCGACGCAGGACTCGG
CTTGCTGAAGCGCGCACGGCAAGAGGCGAGGGGCGGCGACTGGTGAGTACGCCAAAAATTTTGACTAGCG
GAGGCTAGAAGGAGAGAGATGGGTGCGAGAGCGTCAGTATTAAGCGGGGGAGAATTAGATCGCGATGGGA
AAAAATTCGGTTAAGGCCAGGGGGAAAGAAAAAATATAAATTAAAACATATAGTATGGGCAAGCAGGGAG
CTAGAACGATTCGCAGTTAATCCTGGCCTGTTAGAAACATCAGAAGGCTGTAGACAAATACTGGGACAGC
TACAACCATCCCTTCAGACAGGATCAGAAGAACTTAGATCATTATATAATACAGTAGCAACCCTCTATTG
TGTGCATCAAAGGATAGAGATAAAAGACACCAAGGAAGCTTTAGACAAGATAGAGGAAGAGCAAAACAAA
AGTAAGACCACCGCACAGCAAGCGGCCGGCCGCTGATCTTCAGACCTGGAGGAGGAGATATGAGGGACAA
TTGGAGAAGTGAATTATATAAATATAAAGTAGTAAAAATTGAACCATTAGGAGTAGCACCCACCAAGGCA
AAGAGAAGAGTGGTGCAGAGAGAAAAAAGAGCAGTGGGAATAGGAGCTTTGTTCCTTGGGTTCTTGGGAG
CAGCAGGAAGCACTATGGGCGCAGCGTCAATGACGCTGACGGTACAGGCCAGACAATTATTGTCTGGTAT
AGTGCAGCAGCAGAACAATTTGCTGAGGGCTATTGAGGCGCAACAGCATCTGTTGCAACTCACAGTCTGG
GGCATCAAGCAGCTCCAGGCAAGAATCCTGGCTGTGGAAAGATACCTAAAGGATCAACAGCTCCTGGGGA
TTTGGGGTTGCTCTGGAAAACTCATTTGCACCACTGCTGTGCCTTGGAATGCTAGTTGGAGTAATAAATC
TCTGGAACAGATTTGGAATCACACGACCTGGATGGAGTGGGACAGAGAAATTAACAATTACACAAGCTTA
ATACACTCCTTAATTGAAGAATCGCAAAACCAGCAAGAAAAGAATGAACAAGAATTATTGGAATTAGATA
AATGGGCAAGTTTGTGGAATTGGTTTAACATAACAAATTGGCTGTGGTATATAAAATTATTCATAATGAT
AGTAGGAGGCTTGGTAGGTTTAAGAATAGTTTTTGCTGTACTTTCTATAGTGAATAGAGTTAGGCAGGGA
TATTCACCATTATCGTTTCAGACCCACCTCCCAACCCCGAGGGGACCCGACAGGCCCGAAGGAATAGAAG
AAGAAGGTGGAGAGAGAGACAGAGACAGATCCATTCGATTAGTGAACGGATCTCGACGGTATCGCCTTTA
AAAGAAAAGGGGGGATTGGGGGGTACAGTGCAGGGGAAAGAATAGTAGACATAATAGCAACAGACATACA
AACTAAAGAATTACAAAAACAAATTACAAAAATTCAAAATTTTCGGGTTTATTACAGGGACAGCAGAGAT
CCAGTTTATCGATAAGCTTGGGAGTTCCGCGTTACATAACTTACGGTAAATGGCCCGCCTGGCTGACCGC
CCAACGACCCCCGCCCATTGACGTCAATAATGACGTATGTTCCCATAGTAACGCCAATAGGGACTTTCCA
TTGACGTCAATGGGTGGAGTATTTACGGTAAACTGCCCACTTGGCAGTACATCAAGTGTATCATATGCCA
AGTACGCCCCCTATTGACGTCAATGACGGTAAATGGCCCGCCTGGCATTATGCCCAGTACATGACCTTAT
GGGACTTTCCTACTTGGCAGTACATCTACGTATTAGTCATCGCTATTACCATGGTGATGCGGTTTTGGCA
GTACATCAATGGGCGTGGATAGCGGTTTGACTCACGGGGATTTCCAAGTCTCCACCCCATTGACGTCAAT
GGGAGTTTGTTTTGGCACCAAAATCAACGGGACTTTCCAAAATGTCGTAACAACTCCGCCCCATTGACGC
AAATGGGCGGTAGGCGTGTACGGTGGGAGGTCTATATAAGCAGAGCTCGTTTAGTGAACCGTCAGATCGC
CTGGAGACGCCATCCACGCTGTTTTGACCTCCATAGAAGACACCGACTCTACTAGAGGATCGCTAGCGCT
ACCGGACTCAGATCTCGAGATGTTCAGTCTCATGGCAAGCTGTTGTGCAAGAGACTTTGATGCCTTAAAT
GAACGCATCCAAAAAGAGACAACAGAGCAGCGTGCTCTTGAGGAACAAGAGAAACAAGAAAGAGCTGAAC
GAGTGCGAAAATTACGAGAAGAAAGAAAACAAAATGAACAGGAGCAGGCTGAACTCGATGGAACCAGTGG
TCTGGCTGAGTTGGACCCAGAACCAACGAATCCTTTCCAGCCAATAGCATCTGTAATCATTGAGAACGAA
GGAAAACTTGAAAGAGAGAAAAAAAACCAAAAAATGGAGAAAGACAGTGATGGCTGCCACCTGAAACATA
AAATGGAGCATGAGCAAATAGAGACACAAGGCCAGGTTAATCACAATGGCCAAAAAAATAATGAATTTGG
ACTAGTAGAAAATTATAAGGAGGCATTAACACAGCAGTTAAAGAATGAAGATGAGACAGACCGGCCATCA
TTGGAATCAGCTAATGGTAAAAAGAAAACTAAGAAACTAAGAATGAAAAGGAACCACCGGGTAGAACCAC
TTAATATAGATGACTGTGCTCCTGAGAGTCCAACGCCACCCCCACCCCCTCCTCCTGTTGGCTGGGGAAC
CCCTAAAGTCACTAGACTTCCAAAACTTGAGCCTCTTGGTGAAACACATCATAATGATTTCTATAGGAAG
CCGCTGCCTCCCCTGGCTGTGCCACAGCGACCTAACAGTGATGCTCATGATGTGATCTCAGGATCCATGG
TGAGCAAGGGCGAGGAGCTGTTCACCGGGGTGGTGCCCATCCTGGTCGAGCTGGACGGCGACGTAAACGG
CCACAAGTTCAGCGTGTCCGGCGAGGGCGAGGGCGATGCCACCTACGGCAAGCTGACCCTGAAGTTCATC
TGCACCACCGGCAAGCTGCCCGTGCCCTGGCCCACCCTCGTGACCACCCTGACCTACGGCGTGCAGTGCT
TCAGCCGCTACCCCGACCACATGAAGCAGCACGACTTCTTCAAGTCCGCCATGCCCGAAGGCTACGTCCA
GGAGCGCACCATCTTCTTCAAGGACGACGGCAACTACAAGACCCGCGCCGAGGTGAAGTTCGAGGGCGAC
ACCCTGGTGAACCGCATCGAGCTGAAGGGCATCGACTTCAAGGAGGACGGCAACATCCTGGGGCACAAGC
TGGAGTACAACTACAACAGCCACAACGTCTATATCATGGCCGACAAGCAGAAGAACGGCATCAAGGTGAA
CTTCAAGATCCGCCACAACATCGAGGACGGCAGCGTGCAGCTCGCCGACCACTACCAGCAGAACACCCCC
ATCGGCGACGGCCCCGTGCTGCTGCCCGACAACCACTACCTGAGCACCCAGTCCGCCCTGAGCAAAGACC
CCAACGAGAAGCGCGATCACATGGTCCTGCTGGAGTTCGTGACCGCCGCCGGGATCACTCTCGGCATGGA
CGAGCTGTACAAGTCTAGATAATTCTACCGGGTAGGGGAGGCGCTTTTCCCAAGGCAGTCTGGAGCATGC
GCTTTAGCAGCCCCGCTGGGCACTTGGCGCTACACAAGTGGCCTCTGGCCTCGCACACATTCCACATCCA
CCGGTAGGCGCCAACCGGCTCCGTTCTTTGGTGGCCCCTTCGCGCCACCTTCTACTCCTCCCCTAGTCAG
GAAGTTCCCCCCCGCCCCGCAGCTCGCGTCGTGCAGGACGTGACAAATGGAAGTAGCACGTCTCACTAGT
CTCGTGCAGATGGACAGCACCGCTGAGCAATGGAAGCGGGTAGGCCTTTGGGGCAGCGGCCAATAGCAGC
TTTGCTCCTTCGCTTTCTGGGCTCAGAGGCTGGGAAGGGGTGGGTCCGGGGGCGGGCTCAGGGGCGGGCT
CAGGGGCGGGGCGGGCGCCCGAAGGTCCTCCGGAGGCCCGGCATTCTGCACGCTTCAAAAGCGCACGTCT
GCCGCGCTGTTCTCCTCTTCCTCATCTCCGGGCCTTTCGACCTGCAGCCCAAGCTTACCATGACCGAGTA
CAAGCCCACGGTGCGCCTCGCCACCCGCGACGACGTCCCCAGGGCCGTACGCACCCTCGCCGCCGCGTTC
GCCGACTACCCCGCCACGCGCCACACCGTCGATCCGGACCGCCACATCGAGCGGGTCACCGAGCTGCAAG
AACTCTTCCTCACGCGCGTCGGGCTCGACATCGGCAAGGTGTGGGTCGCGGACGACGGCGCCGCGGTGGC
GGTCTGGACCACGCCGGAGAGCGTCGAAGCGGGGGCGGTGTTCGCCGAGATCGGCCCGCGCATGGCCGAG
TTGAGCGGTTCCCGGCTGGCCGCGCAGCAACAGATGGAAGGCCTCCTGGCGCCGCACCGGCCCAAGGAGC
CCGCGTGGTTCCTGGCCACCGTCGGCGTCTCGCCCGACCACCAGGGCAAGGGTCTGGGCAGCGCCGTCGT
GCTCCCCGGAGTGGAGGCGGCCGAGCGCGCCGGGGTGCCCGCCTTCCTGGAGACCTCCGCGCCCCGCAAC
CTCCCCTTCTACGAGCGGCTCGGCTTCACCGTCACCGCCGACGTCGAGGTGCCCGAAGGACCGCGCACCT
GGTGCATGACCCGCAAGCCCGGTGCCTGACCGCGTCTGGAACAATCAACCTCTGGATTACAAAATTTGTG
AAAGATTGACTGGTATTCTTAACTATGTTGCTCCTTTTACGCTATGTGGATACGCTGCTTTAATGCCTTT
GTATCATGCTATTGCTTCCCGTATGGCTTTCATTTTCTCCTCCTTGTATAAATCCTGGTTGCTGTCTCTT
TATGAGGAGTTGTGGCCCGTTGTCAGGCAACGTGGCGTGGTGTGCACTGTGTTTGCTGACGCAACCCCCA
CTGGTTGGGGCATTGCCACCACCTGTCAGCTCCTTTCCGGGACTTTCGCTTTCCCCCTCCCTATTGCCAC
GGCGGAACTCATCGCCGCCTGCCTTGCCCGCTGCTGGACAGGGGCTCGGCTGTTGGGCACTGACAATTCC
GTGGTGTTGTCGGGGAAGCTGACGTCCTTTCCATGGCTGCTCGCCTGTGTTGCCACCTGGATTCTGCGCG
GGACGTCCTTCTGCTACGTCCCTTCGGCCCTCAATCCAGCGGACCTTCCTTCCCGCGGCCTGCTGCCGGC
TCTGCGGCCTCTTCCGCGTCTTCGCCTTCGCCCTCAGACGAGTCGGATCTCCCTTTGGGCCGCCTCCCCG
CCTGGAATTAATTCTGCAGTCGAGACCTAGAAAAACATGGAGCAATCACAAGTAGCAATACAGCAGCTAC
CAATGCTGATTGTGCCTGGCTAGAAGCACAAGAGGAGGAGGAGGTGGGTTTTCCAGTCACACCTCAGGTA
CCTTTAAGACCAATGACTTACAAGGCAGCTGTAGATCTTAGCCACTTTTTAAAAGAAAAGAGGGGACTGG
AAGGGCTAATTCACTCCCAACGAAGACAAGATATCCTTGATCTGTGGATCTACCACACACAAGGCTACTT
CCCTGATTAGCAGAACTACACACCAGGGCCAGGGGTCAGATATCCACTGACCTTTGGATGGTGCTACAAG
CTAGTACCAGTTGAGCCAGATAAGGTAGAAGAGGCCAATAAAGGAGAGAACACCAGCTTGTTACACCCTG
TGAGCCTGCATGGGATGGATGACCCGGAGAGAGAAGTGTTAGAGTGGAGGTTTGACAGCCGCCTAGCATT
TCATCACGTGGCCCGAGAGCTGCATCCGGAGTACTTCAAGAACTGCTGATATCGAGCTTGCTACAAGGGA
CTTTCCGCTGGGGACTTTCCAGGGAGGCGTGGCCTGGGCGGGACTGGGGAGTGGCGAGCCCTCAGATCCT
GCATATAAGCAGCTGCTTTTTGCCTGTACTGGGTCTCTCTGGTTAGACCAGATCTGAGCCTGGGAGCTCT
CTGGCTAACTAGGGAACCCACTGCTTAAGCCTCAATAAAGCTTGCCTTGAGTGCTTCAAGTAGTGTGTGC
CCGTCTGTTGTGTGACTCTGGTAACTAGAGATCCCTCAGACCCTTTTAGTCAGTGTGGAAAATCTCTAGC
AGTAGTAGTTCATGTCATCTTATTATTCAGTATTTATAACTTGCAAAGAAATGAATATCAGAGAGTGAGA
GGCCTTGACATTGCTAGCGTTTTACCGTCGACCTCTAGCTAGAGCTTGGCGTAATCATGGTCATAGCTGT
TTCCTGTGTGAAATTGTTATCCGCTCACAATTCCACACAACATACGAGCCGGAAGCATAAAGTGTAAAGC
CTGGGGTGCCTAATGAGTGAGCTAACTCACATTAATTGCGTTGCGCTCACTGCCCGCTTTCCAGTCGGGA
AACCTGTCGTGCCAGCTGCATTAATGAATCGGCCAACGCGCGGGGAGAGGCGGTTTGCGTATTGGGCGCT
CTTCCGCTTCCTCGCTCACTGACTCGCTGCGCTCGGTCGTTCGGCTGCGGCGAGCGGTATCAGCTCACTC
AAAGGCGGTAATACGGTTATCCACAGAATCAGGGGATAACGCAGGAAAGAACATGTGAGCAAAAGGCCAG
CAAAAGGCCAGGAACCGTAAAAAGGCCGCGTTGCTGGCGTTTTTCCATAGGCTCCGCCCCCCTGACGAGC
ATCACAAAAATCGACGCTCAAGTCAGAGGTGGCGAAACCCGACAGGACTATAAAGATACCAGGCGTTTCC
CCCTGGAAGCTCCCTCGTGCGCTCTCCTGTTCCGACCCTGCCGCTTACCGGATACCTGTCCGCCTTTCTC
CCTTCGGGAAGCGTGGCGCTTTCTCATAGCTCACGCTGTAGGTATCTCAGTTCGGTGTAGGTCGTTCGCT
CCAAGCTGGGCTGTGTGCACGAACCCCCCGTTCAGCCCGACCGCTGCGCCTTATCCGGTAACTATCGTCT
TGAGTCCAACCCGGTAAGACACGACTTATCGCCACTGGCAGCAGCCACTGGTAACAGGATTAGCAGAGCG
AGGTATGTAGGCGGTGCTACAGAGTTCTTGAAGTGGTGGCCTAACTACGGCTACACTAGAAGAACAGTAT
TTGGTATCTGCGCTCTGCTGAAGCCAGTTACCTTCGGAAAAAGAGTTGGTAGCTCTTGATCCGGCAAACA
AACCACCGCTGGTAGCGGTGGTTTTTTTGTTTGCAAGCAGCAGATTACGCGCAGAAAAAAAGGATCTCAA
GAAGATCCTTTGATCTTTTCTACGGGGTCTGACGCTCAGTGGAACGAAAACTCACGTTAAGGGATTTTGG
TCATGAGATTATCAAAAAGGATCTTCACCTAGATCCTTTTAAATTAAAAATGAAGTTTTAAATCAATCTA
AAGTATATATGAGTAAACTTGGTCTGACAGTTACCAATGCTTAATCAGTGAGGCACCTATCTCAGCGATC
TGTCTATTTCGTTCATCCATAGTTGCCTGACTCCCCGTCGTGTAGATAACTACGATACGGGAGGGCTTAC
CATCTGGCCCCAGTGCTGCAATGATACCGCGAGACCCACGCTCACCGGCTCCAGATTTATCAGCAATAAA
CCAGCCAGCCGGAAGGGCCGAGCGCAGAAGTGGTCCTGCAACTTTATCCGCCTCCATCCAGTCTATTAAT
TGTTGCCGGGAAGCTAGAGTAAGTAGTTCGCCAGTTAATAGTTTGCGCAACGTTGTTGCCATTGCTACAG
GCATCGTGGTGTCACGCTCGTCGTTTGGTATGGCTTCATTCAGCTCCGGTTCCCAACGATCAAGGCGAGT
TACATGATCCCCCATGTTGTGCAAAAAAGCGGTTAGCTCCTTCGGTCCTCCGATCGTTGTCAGAAGTAAG
TTGGCCGCAGTGTTATCACTCATGGTTATGGCAGCACTGCATAATTCTCTTACTGTCATGCCATCCGTAA
GATGCTTTTCTGTGACTGGTGAGTACTCAACCAAGTCATTCTGAGAATAGTGTATGCGGCGACCGAGTTG
CTCTTGCCCGGCGTCAATACGGGATAATACCGCGCCACATAGCAGAACTTTAAAAGTGCTCATCATTGGA
AAACGTTCTTCGGGGCGAAAACTCTCAAGGATCTTACCGCTGTTGAGATCCAGTTCGATGTAACCCACTC
GTGCACCCAACTGATCTTCAGCATCTTTTACTTTCACCAGCGTTTCTGGGTGAGCAAAAACAGGAAGGCA
AAATGCCGCAAAAAAGGGAATAAGGGCGACACGGAAATGTTGAATACTCATACTCTTCCTTTTTCAATAT
TATTGAAGCATTTATCAGGGTTATTGTCTCATGAGCGGATACATATTTGAATGTATTTAGAAAAATAAAC
AAATAGGGGTTCCGCGCACATTTCCCCGAAAAGTGCCACCTGACGTCGACGGATCGGGAGATCAACTTGT
TTATTGCAGCTTATAATGGTTACAAATAAAGCAATAGCATCACAAATTTCACAAATAAAGCATTTTTTTC
ACTGCATTCTAGTTGTGGTTTGTCCAAACTCATCAATGTATCTTATCATGTCTGGATCAACTGGATAACT
CAAGCTAACCAAAATCATCCCAAACTTCCCACCCCATACCCTATTACCACTGCCAATTACCTGTGGTTTC
ATTTACTCTAAACCTGTGATTCCTCTGAATTATTTTCATTTTAAAGAAATTGTATTTGTTAAATATGTAC
TACAAACTTAGTAGTT
Features (pLannotate 1.2.2; 25 found; start..end, strand, type, name):
    376..633     +  LTR            5' LTR (truncated): truncated 5' long terminal repeat (LTR) from HIV-1
    680..805     +  misc_feature   HIV-1 Ψ: packaging signal of human immunodeficiency virus type 1
    789..1127    +  CDS            HIV-1 gag (fragment): gag protein from human immunodeficiency virus 1; gag
   1302..1535    +  misc_feature   RRE: The Rev response element (RRE) of HIV-1 allows for Rev-dependent mRNA export from the nucleus to the cytoplasm.
   1912..2012    +  CDS            Rev (fragment): human immunodeficiency virus 1 (HIV-1) Rev protein; rev; enhances nuclear export of unspliced and incompletely spliced viral mRNAs
   2027..2142    +  misc_feature   cPPT/CTS: central polypurine tract and central termination sequence of HIV-1 (lacking the first T)
   2200..2503    +  enhancer       CMV enhancer: human cytomegalovirus immediate early enhancer
   2504..2707    +  promoter       CMV promoter: human cytomegalovirus (CMV) immediate early promoter
   2792..2819    +  misc_feature   MCS (fragment): multiple cloning site
   2847..3560    +  CDS            ARL13B (fragment): AR13B_HUMAN - Also known as ARL2L1. Experimental evidence at protein level: Swiss-Prot protein existence level 1. Cilium-specific protein required to control the microtubule- based, ciliary axoneme structure. May act by maintaining the association between IFT subcomplexes A and B. Binds GTP but is not able to hydrolyze it; the GTPase activity remains unclear. Required to pattern the neural tube. Involved in cerebral cortex development: required for the initial formation of a polarized radial glial scaffold, the first step in the construction of the cerebral cortex, by regulating ciliary signal
   3567..4283    +  CDS            EGFP: EGFP is a basic (constitutively fluorescent) green fluorescent protein published in 1996, derived from Aequorea victoria. It is reported to be a rapidly-maturing weak dimer with moderate acid sensitivity.
   4300..4799    +  promoter       PGK promoter: mouse phosphoglycerate kinase 1 promoter
   4820..5419    +  CDS            PuroR: puromycin N-acetyltransferase; pac from Streptomyces alboniger; confers resistance to puromycin
   5433..6021    +  misc_feature   WPRE: woodchuck hepatitis virus posttranscriptional regulatory element
   6038..6556    +  CDS            nef (fragment): NEF_HV1BR - Experimental evidence at protein level: Swiss-Prot protein existence level 1. Extracellular Nef protein targets CD4(+) T-lymphocytes for apoptosis by interacting with CXCR4 surface receptors (PubMed:14990729). From Human immunodeficiency virus type 1 group M subtype B (isolate BRU/LAI) (HIV-1).
   6604..6861    +  LTR            5' LTR (truncated): truncated 5' long terminal repeat (LTR) from HIV-1
   7014..7030    -  protein_bind   lac operator: The lac repressor binds to the lac operator to inhibit transcription in E. coli. This inhibition can be relieved by adding lactose or isopropyl-β-D-thiogalactopyranoside (IPTG). lac repressor encoded by lacI
   7038..7068    -  promoter       lac promoter: promoter for the E. coli lac operon
   7083..7104    -  protein_bind   CAP binding site: CAP binding activates transcription in the presence of cAMP. E. coli catabolite activator protein
   7117..7209    -  CDS            lacI (fragment): lac repressor; lacI; The lac repressor binds to the lac operator to inhibit transcription in E. coli. This inhibition can be relieved by adding lactose or isopropyl-β-D-thiogalactopyranoside (IPTG).
   7392..7980    -  rep_origin     ori: high-copy-number ColE1/pMB1/pBR322/pUC origin of replication
   8151..9011    -  CDS            AmpR: β-lactamase; bla; confers resistance to ampicillin, carbenicillin, and related antibiotics
   9012..9116    -  promoter       AmpR promoter: bla
   9164..9298    +  polyA_signal   SV40 poly(A) signal: SV40 polyadenylation signal
   9465..328     +  CDS            nef (fragment) (across the origin): NEF_HV1BR - Experimental evidence at protein level: Swiss-Prot protein existence level 1. Extracellular Nef protein targets CD4(+) T-lymphocytes for apoptosis by interacting with CXCR4 surface receptors (PubMed:14990729). From Human immunodeficiency virus type 1 group M subtype B (isolate BRU/LAI) (HIV-1).
