[The description below was written by a language model from this plasmid's Addgene catalogue record and pLannotate feature annotations shown in this document.]
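Description:
ARL13B-(ΔGTPase)-GFP is a lentiviral mammalian expression plasmid built on the pLVX-puro backbone. It carries a truncated human ARL13B lacking its GTPase domain, fused at the C terminus to EGFP. The catalogue describes the coding sequence as resistant to an sgRNA, so it can be expressed in cells where endogenous ARL13B has been targeted by CRISPR without being cut itself. In bacteria the plasmid replicates from a high-copy ColE1/pUC-type origin and is selected with ampicillin through the β-lactamase gene. Remnants of the lac promoter/operator region and an SV40 poly(A) signal also lie in the backbone.

The transfer cassette is flanked by HIV-1 LTR sequences and contains the Ψ packaging signal with a gag fragment, the Rev response element for Rev-dependent nuclear export of the viral RNA, and the cPPT/CTS, which aids nuclear import of the reverse-transcribed genome. Nef-derived fragments annotated next to the LTRs are residual viral sequence. Within this frame, the CMV enhancer and promoter drive the ARL13B fragment, followed directly by EGFP. A separate mouse PGK promoter drives puromycin N-acetyltransferase for selection of transduced cells. A WPRE downstream of both units enhances transcript stability and expression.

ARL13B is a cilium-specific small GTPase-like protein, and the associated work concerns its requirement for primary ciliogenesis. The construct therefore appears suited to rescue or domain-mapping experiments that ask whether the GTPase domain is needed for ciliary localisation or function, with GFP used to visualise the protein. The sequenced record is 9,466 nt, shorter than the catalogued total size of 10,062 bp, and the record does not explain this difference.
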