Addgene plasmid #246843: ARL13B-(ΔGTPase)- GFP
Purpose: Express Arl13B (resistance to sgRNA) with deletion of GTPase, tagged with GFP
Depositing lab: Lei Lu. Depositing organization: Nanyang Technological University (NTU). Publication: Knocking out ARL13B completely abolishes primary ciliogenesis in cell lines. Mahajan D, Chia HM, Lu L. Sci Rep. 2025 Jul 24;15(1):26980. doi: 10.1038/s41598-025-11124-5. PubMed 40707593.
Backbone
  Vector backbone: pLVX-puro
  Backbone manufacturer: Clontech
  Backbone size w/o insert (bp): 8102
  Total vector size (bp): 10062
  Vector type: Mammalian Expression, Lentiviral
  Selectable markers: Puromycin
Growth in bacteria
  Bacterial resistance: Ampicillin, 100 μg/mL
  Growth temperature: 37°C
  Growth strain: NEB Stable
  Copy number: Unknown
Gene/Insert
  Gene/Insert name: Arl13B
  Species: H. sapiens (human)
  Insert size (bp): 741
  Mutation: deleted GTPase domain
  Entrez Gene: ARL13B (a.k.a. ARL2L1, JBTS8)
  Tag / fusion protein: GFP (C terminal on insert)
Terms and licenses: Academic/Nonprofit Terms; Industry Terms: Not Available to Industry
How to cite: ARL13B-(ΔGTPase)- GFP was a gift from Lei Lu (Addgene plasmid # 246843 ; http://n2t.net/addgene:246843 ; RRID:Addgene_246843)
